>Addgene plasmid #230597 | AiP1233 - pAAV-AiE0128h-minBG-FlpO-WPRE-HGHpA | depositor full sequence | sequence record 453086 | Full Sequence
CCTGCAGGCAGCTGCGCGCTCGCTCGCTCACTGAGGCCGCCCGGGCGTCGGGCGACCTTTGGTCGCCCGG
CCTCAGTGAGCGAGCGAGCGCGCAGAGAGGGAGTGGCCAACTCCATCACTAGGGGTTCCTGCGGCCGCAC
GCGTCTAGTATCATGAGGAGGATCTCAAAGCAGGGAAGGGAAGCCAGCTGAGGGACCCCTGAGAGGAGAT
CAGGGGATAAATACTTTGCAACAGAATCCCCATGGGAAACATGACAAAATTAGTAACAGGAATGGAGCCT
CCCTCAGAGGATACATGAATCGTTGAGTTGAAAATAACCACAAGGTCATCAAATCCAGCTGCCACCAACT
GCCTGAATATTTTCAACAAATTTTTGAACAAGCAGTCCTCCAGCCTCCTCCAGCTGCATCCAGCAGCTCA
GTGCTCCACCTGACAGCCTCTTCTGATAGCGTGAAGGCTCAGAAAGCCCCTGTGGGGCCCAGCACATCCT
GGGGCAGGCCTCTAGTGGGCAGAGGGCAGCATACTGGGGTCTGGATCTAACACACTCCTCCATCCAGGTG
GTATATTTATAGGAGCTCGGGCTGGGCATAAAAGTCAGGGCAGAGCCATCTATTGCTTACATTTGCTTCT
GGCGTGGCCACCATGGCTCCTAAGAAGAAGAGGAAGGTGATGAGCCAGTTCGACATCCTGTGCAAGACCC
CCCCCAAGGTGCTGGTGCGGCAGTTCGTGGAGAGATTCGAGAGGCCCAGCGGCGAGAAGATCGCCAGCTG
TGCCGCCGAGCTGACCTACCTGTGCTGGATGATCACCCACAACGGCACCGCCATCAAGAGGGCCACCTTC
ATGAGCTACAACACCATCATCAGCAACAGCCTGAGCTTCGACATCGTGAACAAGAGCCTGCAGTTCAAGT
ACAAGACCCAGAAGGCCACCATCCTGGAGGCCAGCCTGAAGAAGCTGATCCCCGCCTGGGAGTTCACCAT
CATCCCTTACAACGGCCAGAAGCACCAGAGCGACATCACCGACATCGTGTCCAGCCTGCAGCTGCAGTTC
GAGAGCAGCGAGGAGGCCGACAAGGGCAACAGCCACAGCAAGAAGATGCTGAAGGCCCTGCTGTCCGAGG
GCGAGAGCATCTGGGAGATCACCGAGAAGATCCTGAACAGCTTCGAGTACACCAGCAGGTTCACCAAGAC
CAAGACCCTGTACCAGTTCCTGTTCCTGGCCACATTCATCAACTGCGGCAGGTTCAGCGACATCAAGAAC
GTGGACCCCAAGAGCTTCAAGCTGGTGCAGAACAAGTACCTGGGCGTGATCATTCAGTGCCTGGTGACCG
AGACCAAGACAAGCGTGTCCAGGCACATCTACTTTTTCAGCGCCAGAGGCAGGATCGACCCCCTGGTGTA
CCTGGACGAGTTCCTGAGGAACAGCGAGCCCGTGCTGAAGAGAGTGAACAGGACCGGCAACAGCAGCAGC
AACAAGCAGGAGTACCAGCTGCTGAAGGACAACCTGGTGCGCAGCTACAACAAGGCCCTGAAGAAGAACG
CCCCCTACCCCATCTTCGCTATCAAGAACGGCCCTAAGAGCCACATCGGCAGGCACCTGATGACCAGCTT
TCTGAGCATGAAGGGCCTGACCGAGCTGACAAACGTGGTGGGCAACTGGAGCGACAAGAGGGCCTCCGCC
GTGGCCAGGACCACCTACACCCACCAGATCACCGCCATCCCCGACCACTACTTCGCCCTGGTGTCCAGGT
ACTACGCCTACGACCCCATCAGCAAGGAGATGATCGCCCTGAAGGACGAGACCAACCCCATCGAGGAGTG
GCAGCACATCGAGCAGCTGAAGGGCAGCGCCGAGGGCAGCATCAGATACCCCGCCTGGAACGGCATCATC
AGCCAGGAGGTGCTGGACTACCTGAGCAGCTACATCAACAGGCGGATCTGAGAATTCGATATCAAGCTTA
TCGATAATCAACCTCTGGATTACAAAATTTGTGAAAGATTGACTGGTATTCTTAACTATGTTGCTCCTTT
TACGCTATGTGGATACGCTGCTTTAATGCCTTTGTATCATGCTATTGCTTCCCGTATGGCTTTCATTTTC
TCCTCCTTGTATAAATCCTGGTTGCTGTCTCTTTATGAGGAGTTGTGGCCCGTTGTCAGGCAACGTGGCG
TGGTGTGCACTGTGTTTGCTGACGCAACCCCCACTGGTTGGGGCATTGCCACCACCTGTCAGCTCCTTTC
CGGGACTTTCGCTTTCCCCCTCCCTATTGCCACGGCGGAACTCATCGCCGCCTGCCTTGCCCGCTGCTGG
ACAGGGGCTCGGCTGTTGGGCACTGACAATTCCGTGGTGTTGTCGGGGAAATCATCGTCCTTTCCTTGGC
TGCTCGCCTATGTTGCCACCTGGATTCTGCGCGGGACGTCCTTCTGCTACGTCCCTTCGGCCCTCAATCC
AGCGGACCTTCCTTCCCGCGGCCTGCTGCCGGCTCTGCGGCCTCTTCCGCGTCTTCGCCTTCGCCCTCAG
ACGAGTCGGATCTCCCTTTGGGCCGCCTCCCCGCATCGATACCGAGCGCTGCTCGAGAGATCTACGGGTG
GCATCCCTGTGACCCCTCCCCAGTGCCTCTCCTGGCCCTGGAAGTTGCCACTCCAGTGCCCACCAGCCTT
GTCCTAATAAAATTAAGTTGCATCATTTTGTCTGACTAGGTGTCCTTCTATAATATTATGGGGTGGAGGG
GGGTGGTATGGAGCAAGGGGCAAGTTGGGAAGACAACCTGTAGGGCCTGCGGGGTCTATTGGGAACCAAG
CTGGAGTGCAGTGGCACAATCTTGGCTCACTGCAATCTCCGCCTCCTGGGTTCAAGCGATTCTCCTGCCT
CAGCCTCCCGAGTTGTTGGGATTCCAGGCATGCATGACCAGGCTCAGCTAATTTTTGTTTTTTTGGTAGA
GACGGGGTTTCACCATATTGGCCAGGCTGGTCTCCAACTCCTAATCTCAGGTGATCTACCCACCTTGGCC
TCCCAAATTGCTGGGATTACAGGCGTGAACCACTGCTCCCTTCCCTGTCCTTCTGATTTTGTAGGTAACC
ACGTGCGGACCGAGCGGCCGCAGGAACCCCTAGTGATGGAGTTGGCCACTCCCTCTCTGCGCGCTCGCTC
GCTCACTGAGGCCGGGCGACCAAAGGTCGCCCGACGCCCGGGCTTTGCCCGGGCGGCCTCAGTGAGCGAG
CGAGCGCGCAGCTGCCTGCAGGGGCGCCTGATGCGGTATTTTCTCCTTACGCATCTGTGCGGTATTTCAC
ACCGCATA
[142 nt withheld, positions 3299-3440]
C
[141 nt withheld, positions 3442-3582]
CCTTTGACGTTGGAGTCCACGTTCTTT
[37 nt withheld, positions 3610-3646]
ACCCTATCTCGGGCTATTCTTTTGATTTATAAGGGATTTTGCCGATTTCGGCCTATTGGTTAAAAAATGA
GCTGATTTAACAAAAATTTAACGCGAATTTTAACAAAATATTAACGTTTACAATTTTATGGTGCACTCTC
AGTACAATCTGCTCTGATGCCGCATAGTTAAGCCAGCCCCGACACCCGCCAACACCCGCTGACGCGCCCT
GACGGGCTTGTCTGCTCCCGGCATCCGCTTACAGACAAGCTGTGACCGTCTCCGGGAGCTGCATGTGTCA
GAGGTTTTCACCGTCATCACCGAAACGCGCGAGACGAAAGGGCCTCGTGATACGCCTATTTTTATAGGTT
AATGTCATGATAATAATGGTTTCTTAGACGTCAGGTGGCACTTTTCGGGGAAATGTGCGCGGAACCCCTA
TTTGTTTATTTTTCTAAATACATTCAAATATGTATCCGCTCATGAGACAATAACCCTGATAAATGCTTCA
ATAATATTGAAAAAGGAAGAGTATGAGTATTCAACATTTCCGTGTCGCCCTTATTCCCTTTTTTGCGGCA
TTTTGCCTTCCTGTTTTTGCTCACCCAGAAACGCTGGTGAAAGTAAAAGATGCTGAAGATCAGTTGGGTG
CACGAGTGGGTTACATCGAACTGGATCTCAACAGCGGTAAGATCCTTGAGAGTTTTCGCCCCGAAGAACG
TTTTCCAATGATGAGCACTTTTAAAGTTCTGCTATGTGGCGCGGTATTATCCCGTATTGACGCCGGGCAA
GAGCAACTCGGTCGCCGCATACACTATTCTCAGAATGACTTGGTTGAGTACTCACCAGTCACAGAAAAGC
ATCTTACGGATGGCATGACAGTAAGAGAATTATGCAGTGCTGCCATAACCATGAGTGATAACACTGCGGC
CAACTTACTTCTGACAACGATCGGAGGACCGAAGGAGCTAACCGCTTTTTTGCACAACATGGGGGATCAT
GTAACTCGCCTTGATCGTTGGGAACCGGAGCTGAATGAAGCCATACCAAACGACGAGCGTGACACCACGA
TGCCTGTAGCAATGGCAACAACGTTGCGCAAACTATTAACTGGCGAACTACTTACTCTAGCTTCCCGGCA
ACAATTAATAGACTGGATGGAGGCGGATAAAGTTGCAGGACCACTTCTGCGCTCGGCCCTTCCGGCTGGC
TGGTTTATTGCTGATAAATCTGGAGCCGGTGAGCGTGGGTCTCGCGGTATCATTGCAGCACTGGGGCCAG
ATGGTAAGCCCTCCCGTATCGTAGTTATCTACACGACGGGGAGTCAGGCAACTATGGATGAACGAAATAG
ACAGATCGCTGAGATAGGTGCCTCACTGATTAAGCATTGGTAACTGTCAGACCAAGTTTACTCATATATA
CTTTAGATTGATTTAAAACTTCATTTTTAATTTAAAAGGATCTAGGTGAAGATCCTTTTTGATAATCTCA
TGACCAAAATCCCTTAACGTGAGTTTTCGTTCCACTGAGCGTCAGACCCCGTAGAAAAGATCAAAGGATC
TTCTTGAGATCCTTTTTTTCTGCGCGTAATCTGCTGCTTGCAAACAAAAAAACCACCGCTACCAGCGGTG
GTTTGTTTGCCGGATCAAGAGCTACCAACTCTTTTTCCGAAGGTAACTGGCTTCAGCAGAGCGCAGATAC
CAAATACTGTCCTTCTAGTGTAGCCGTAGTTAGGCCACCACTTCAAGAACTCTGTAGCACCGCCTACATA
CCTCGCTCTGCTAATCCTGTTACCAGTGGCTGCTGCCAGTGGCGATAAGTCGTGTCTTACCGGGTTGGAC
TCAAGACGATAGTTACCGGATAAGGCGCAGCGGTCGGGCTGAACGGGGGGTTCGTGCACACAGCCCAGCT
TGGAGCGAACGACCTACACCGAACTGAGATACCTACAGCGTGAGCTATGAGAAAGCGCCACGCTTCCCGA
AGGGAGAAAGGCGGACAGGTATCCGGTAAGCGGCAGGGTCGGAACAGGAGAGCGCACGAGGGAGCTTCCA
GGGGGAAACGCCTGGTATCTTTATAGTCCTGTCGGGTTTCGCCACCTCTGACTTGAGCGTCGATTTTTGT
GATGCTCGTCAGGGGGGCGGAGCCTATGGAAAAACGCCAGCAACGCGGCCTTTTTACGGTTCCTGGCCTT
TTGCTGGCCTTTTGCTCACATGT
Features (pLannotate 1.2.2; 14 found; start..end, strand, type, name):
     12..39      +  repeat_region  AAV2 ITR (fragment): inverted terminal repeat of adeno-associated virus serotype 2 inverted
     68..95      +  repeat_region  AAV2 ITR (fragment): inverted terminal repeat of adeno-associated virus serotype 2 inverted
    643..1941    +  CDS            FLPo: nuclear-targeted site-specific recombinase FLPo is a mouse codon-optimized fusion between the SV40 nuclear localization signal and a thermostable version of the Saccharomyces cerevisiae site-specific recombinase FLP. Recombination occurs at FRT sequences.
   1942..1966    +  misc_feature   MCS (fragment): pBluescript multiple cloning site
   1966..2554    +  misc_feature   WPRE: woodchuck hepatitis virus posttranscriptional regulatory element
   2586..3062    +  polyA_signal   hGH poly(A) signal: human growth hormone polyadenylation signal
   3102..3242    +  repeat_region  AAV2 ITR: inverted terminal repeat of adeno-associated virus serotype 2 inverted
   3247..3298    -  misc_feature   bom (fragment): basis of mobility region from pBR322
   3317..3697    +  rep_origin     M13 ori (sequence partly withheld): M13 bacteriophage origin of replication; arrow indicates direction of (+) strand synthesis
   3773..3822    -  misc_feature   bom (fragment): basis of mobility region from pBR322
   3924..3959    -  CDS            rop (fragment): Rop protein, which maintains plasmids at low copy number; rop
   4054..4158    +  promoter       AmpR promoter: bla
   4159..5019    +  CDS            AmpR: β-lactamase; bla; confers resistance to ampicillin, carbenicillin, and related antibiotics
   5190..5778    +  rep_origin     ori: high-copy-number ColE1/pMB1/pBR322/pUC origin of replication
