>Addgene plasmid #230597 | AiP1233 - pAAV-AiE0128h-minBG-FlpO-WPRE-HGHpA | addgene full sequence | sequence record 466192 | Addgene NGS Result
CTTTCTGAGCCTTCACGCTATCAGAAGAGGCTGTCAGGTGGAGCACTGAGCTGCTGGATGCAGCTGGAGG
AGGCTGGAGGACTGCTTGTTCAAAAATTTGTTGAAAATATTCAGGCAGTTGGTGGCAGCTGGATTTGATG
ACCTTGTGGTTATTTTCAACTCAACGATTCATGTATCCTCTGAGGGAGGCTCCATTCCTGTTACTAATTT
TGTCATGTTTCCCATGGGGATTCTGTTGCAAAGTATTTATCCCCTGATCTCCTCTCAGGGGTCCCTCAGC
TGGCTTCCCTTCCCTGCTTTGAGATCCTCCTCATGATACTAGACGCGTGCGGCCGCAGGAACCCCTAGTG
ATGGAGTTGGCCACTCCCTCTCTGCGCGCTCGCTCGCTCACTGAGGCCGGGCGACCAAAGGTCGCCCGAC
GCCCGGGCGGCCTCAGTGAGCGAGCGAGCGCGCAGCTGCCTGCAGGACATGTGAGCAAAAGGCCAGCAAA
AGGCCAGGAACCGTAAAAAGGCCGCGTTGCTGGCGTTTTTCCATAGGCTCCGCCCCCCTGACGAGCATCA
CAAAAATCGACGCTCAAGTCAGAGGTGGCGAAACCCGACAGGACTATAAAGATACCAGGCGTTTCCCCCT
GGAAGCTCCCTCGTGCGCTCTCCTGTTCCGACCCTGCCGCTTACCGGATACCTGTCCGCCTTTCTCCCTT
CGGGAAGCGTGGCGCTTTCTCATAGCTCACGCTGTAGGTATCTCAGTTCGGTGTAGGTCGTTCGCTCCAA
GCTGGGCTGTGTGCACGAACCCCCCGTTCAGCCCGACCGCTGCGCCTTATCCGGTAACTATCGTCTTGAG
TCCAACCCGGTAAGACACGACTTATCGCCACTGGCAGCAGCCACTGGTAACAGGATTAGCAGAGCGAGGT
ATGTAGGCGGTGCTACAGAGTTCTTGAAGTGGTGGCCTAACTACGGCTACACTAGAAGAACAGTATTTGG
TATCTGCGCTCTGCTGAAGCCAGTTACCTTCGGAAAAAGAGTTGGTAGCTCTTGATCCGGCAAACAAACC
ACCGCTGGTAGCGGTGGTTTTTTTGTTTGCAAGCAGCAGATTACGCGCAGAAAAAAAGGATCTCAAGAAG
ATCCTTTGATCTTTTCTACGGGGTCTGACGCTCAGTGGAACGAAAACTCACGTTAAGGGATTTTGGTCAT
GAGATTATCAAAAAGGATCTTCACCTAGATCCTTTTAAATTAAAAATGAAGTTTTAAATCAATCTAAAGT
ATATATGAGTAAACTTGGTCTGACAGTTACCAATGCTTAATCAGTGAGGCACCTATCTCAGCGATCTGTC
TATTTCGTTCATCCATAGTTGCCTGACTCCCCGTCGTGTAGATAACTACGATACGGGAGGGCTTACCATC
TGGCCCCAGTGCTGCAATGATACCGCGAGACCCACGCTCACCGGCTCCAGATTTATCAGCAATAAACCAG
CCAGCCGGAAGGGCCGAGCGCAGAAGTGGTCCTGCAACTTTATCCGCCTCCATCCAGTCTATTAATTGTT
GCCGGGAAGCTAGAGTAAGTAGTTCGCCAGTTAATAGTTTGCGCAACGTTGTTGCCATTGCTACAGGCAT
CGTGGTGTCACGCTCGTCGTTTGGTATGGCTTCATTCAGCTCCGGTTCCCAACGATCAAGGCGAGTTACA
TGATCCCCCATGTTGTGCAAAAAAGCGGTTAGCTCCTTCGGTCCTCCGATCGTTGTCAGAAGTAAGTTGG
CCGCAGTGTTATCACTCATGGTTATGGCAGCACTGCATAATTCTCTTACTGTCATGCCATCCGTAAGATG
CTTTTCTGTGACTGGTGAGTACTCAACCAAGTCATTCTGAGAATAGTGTATGCGGCGACCGAGTTGCTCT
TGCCCGGCGTCAATACGGGATAATACCGCGCCACATAGCAGAACTTTAAAAGTGCTCATCATTGGAAAAC
GTTCTTCGGGGCGAAAACTCTCAAGGATCTTACCGCTGTTGAGATCCAGTTCGATGTAACCCACTCGTGC
ACCCAACTGATCTTCAGCATCTTTTACTTTCACCAGCGTTTCTGGGTGAGCAAAAACAGGAAGGCAAAAT
GCCGCAAAAAAGGGAATAAGGGCGACACGGAAATGTTGAATACTCATACTCTTCCTTTTTCAATATTATT
GAAGCATTTATCAGGGTTATTGTCTCATGAGCGGATACATATTTGAATGTATTTAGAAAAATAAACAAAT
AGGGGTTCCGCGCACATTTCCCCGAAAAGTGCCACCTGACGTCTAAGAAACCATTATTATCATGACATTA
ACCTATAAAAATAGGCGTATCACGAGGCCCTTTCGTCTCGCGCGTTTCGGTGATGACGGTGAAAACCTCT
GACACATGCAGCTCCCGGAGACGGTCACAGCTTGTCTGTAAGCGGATGCCGGGAGCAGACAAGCCCGTCA
GGGCGCGTCAGCGGGTGTTGGCGGGTGTCGGGGCTGGCTTAACTATGCGGCATCAGAGCAGATTGTACTG
AGAGTGCACCATAAAATTGTAAACGTTAATATTTTGTTAAAATTCGCGTTAAATTTTTGTTAAATCAGCT
CATTTTTTAACCAATAGACCGAAATCGGCAAAATCCCTTATAAATCAAAAGAATAGCCCGAGATAGAGT
[37 nt withheld, positions 2660-2696]
AAAGAACGTGGACTCCAACGTCAAAGG
[141 nt withheld, positions 2724-2864]
G
[46 nt withheld, positions 2866-2911]
A
[95 nt withheld, positions 2913-3007]
TATGCGGTGTGAAATACCGCACAGATGCGTAAGGAGAAAATACCGCATCAGGCGCCCCTGCAGGCAGCTG
CGCGCTCGCTCGCTCACTGAGGCCGCCCGGGCAAAGCCCGGGCGTCGGGCGACCTTTGGTCGCCCGGCCT
CAGTGAGCGAGCGAGCGCGCAGAGAGGGAGTGGCCAACTCCATCACTAGGGGTTCCTGCGGCCGCTCGGT
CCGCACGTGGTTACCTACAAAATCAGAAGGACAGGGAAGGGAGCAGTGGTTCACGCCTGTAATCCCAGCA
ATTTGGGAGGCCAAGGTGGGTAGATCACCTGAGATTAGGAGTTGGAGACCAGCCTGGCCAATATGGTGAA
ACCCCGTCTCTACCAAAAAAACAAAAATTAGCTGAGCCTGGTCATGCATGCCTGGAATCCCAACAACTCG
GGAGGCTGAGGCAGGAGAATCGCTTGAACCCAGGAGGCGGAGATTGCAGTGAGCCAAGATTGTGCCACTG
CACTCCAGCTTGGTTCCCAATAGACCCCGCAGGCCCTACAGGTTGTCTTCCCAACTTGCCCCTTGCTCCA
TACCACCCCCCTCCACCCCATAATATTATAGAAGGACACCTAGTCAGACAAAATGATGCAACTTAATTTT
ATTAGGACAAGGCTGGTGGGCACTGGAGTGGCAACTTCCAGGGCCAGGAGAGGCACTGGGGAGGGGTCAC
AGGGATGCCACCCGTAGATCTCTCGAGCAGCGCTCGGTATCGATGCGGGGAGGCGGCCCAAAGGGAGATC
CGACTCGTCTGAGGGCGAAGGCGAAGACGCGGAAGAGGCCGCAGAGCCGGCAGCAGGCCGCGGGAAGGAA
GGTCCGCTGGATTGAGGGCCGAAGGGACGTAGCAGAAGGACGTCCCGCGCAGAATCCAGGTGGCAACATA
GGCGAGCAGCCAAGGAAAGGACGATGATTTCCCCGACAACACCACGGAATTGTCAGTGCCCAACAGCCGA
GCCCCTGTCCAGCAGCGGGCAAGGCAGGCGGCGATGAGTTCCGCCGTGGCAATAGGGAGGGGGAAAGCGA
AAGTCCCGGAAAGGAGCTGACAGGTGGTGGCAATGCCCCAACCAGTGGGGGTTGCGTCAGCAAACACAGT
GCACACCACGCCACGTTGCCTGACAACGGGCCACAACTCCTCATAAAGAGACAGCAACCAGGATTTATAC
AAGGAGGAGAAAATGAAAGCCATACGGGAAGCAATAGCATGATACAAAGGCATTAAAGCAGCGTATCCAC
ATAGCGTAAAAGGAGCAACATAGTTAAGAATACCAGTCAATCTTTCACAAATTTTGTAATCCAGAGGTTG
ATTATCGATAAGCTTGATATCGAATTCTCAGATCCGCCTGTTGATGTAGCTGCTCAGGTAGTCCAGCACC
TCCTGGCTGATGATGCCGTTCCAGGCGGGGTATCTGATGCTGCCCTCGGCGCTGCCCTTCAGCTGCTCGA
TGTGCTGCCACTCCTCGATGGGGTTGGTCTCGTCCTTCAGGGCGATCATCTCCTTGCTGATGGGGTCGTA
GGCGTAGTACCTGGACACCAGGGCGAAGTAGTGGTCGGGGATGGCGGTGATCTGGTGGGTGTAGGTGGTC
CTGGCCACGGCGGAGGCCCTCTTGTCGCTCCAGTTGCCCACCACGTTTGTCAGCTCGGTCAGGCCCTTCA
TGCTCAGAAAGCTGGTCATCAGGTGCCTGCCGATGTGGCTCTTAGGGCCGTTCTTGATAGCGAAGATGGG
GTAGGGGGCGTTCTTCTTCAGGGCCTTGTTGTAGCTGCGCACCAGGTTGTCCTTCAGCAGCTGGTACTCC
TGCTTGTTGCTGCTGCTGTTGCCGGTCCTGTTCACTCTCTTCAGCACGGGCTCGCTGTTCCTCAGGAACT
CGTCCAGGTACACCAGGGGGTCGATCCTGCCTCTGGCGCTGAAAAAGTAGATGTGCCTGGACACGCTTGT
CTTGGTCTCGGTCACCAGGCACTGAATGATCACGCCCAGGTACTTGTTCTGCACCAGCTTGAAGCTCTTG
GGGTCCACGTTCTTGATGTCGCTGAACCTGCCGCAGTTGATGAATGTGGCCAGGAACAGGAACTGGTACA
GGGTCTTGGTCTTGGTGAACCTGCTGGTGTACTCGAAGCTGTTCAGGATCTTCTCGGTGATCTCCCAGAT
GCTCTCGCCCTCGGACAGCAGGGCCTTCAGCATCTTCTTGCTGTGGCTGTTGCCCTTGTCGGCCTCCTCG
CTGCTCTCGAACTGCAGCTGCAGGCTGGACACGATGTCGGTGATGTCGCTCTGGTGCTTCTGGCCGTTGT
AAGGGATGATGGTGAACTCCCAGGCGGGGATCAGCTTCTTCAGGCTGGCCTCCAGGATGGTGGCCTTCTG
GGTCTTGTACTTGAACTGCAGGCTCTTGTTCACGATGTCGAAGCTCAGGCTGTTGCTGATGATGGTGTTG
TAGCTCATGAAGGTGGCCCTCTTGATGGCGGTGCCGTTGTGGGTGATCATCCAGCACAGGTAGGTCAGCT
CGGCGGCACAGCTGGCGATCTTCTCGCCGCTGGGCCTCTCGAATCTCTCCACGAACTGCCGCACCAGCAC
CTTGGGGGGGGTCTTGCACAGGATGTCGAACTGGCTCATCACCTTCCTCTTCTTCTTAGGAGCCATGGTG
GCCACGCCAGAAGCAAATGTAAGCAATAGATGGCTCTGCCCTGACTTTTATGCCCAGCCCGAGCTCCTAT
AAATATACCACCTGGATGGAGGAGTGTGTTAGATCCAGACCCCAGTATGCTGCCCTCTGCCCACTAGAGG
CCTGCCCCAGGATGTGCTGGGCCCCACAGGGG
Features (pLannotate 1.2.2; 14 found; start..end, strand, type, name):
    372..399     -  repeat_region  AAV2 ITR (fragment): inverted terminal repeat of adeno-associated virus serotype 2 inverted
    428..455     -  repeat_region  AAV2 ITR (fragment): inverted terminal repeat of adeno-associated virus serotype 2 inverted
    528..1116    -  rep_origin     ori: high-copy-number ColE1/pMB1/pBR322/pUC origin of replication
   1287..2147    -  CDS            AmpR: β-lactamase; bla; confers resistance to ampicillin, carbenicillin, and related antibiotics
   2148..2252    -  promoter       AmpR promoter: bla
   2347..2382    +  CDS            rop (fragment): Rop protein, which maintains plasmids at low copy number; rop
   2484..2533    +  misc_feature   bom (fragment): basis of mobility region from pBR322
   2534..2989    -  rep_origin     f1 ori (sequence partly withheld): f1 bacteriophage origin of replication; arrow indicates direction of (+) strand synthesis
   3008..3059    +  misc_feature   bom (fragment): basis of mobility region from pBR322
   3064..3204    -  repeat_region  AAV2 ITR: inverted terminal repeat of adeno-associated virus serotype 2 inverted
   3244..3720    -  polyA_signal   hGH poly(A) signal: human growth hormone polyadenylation signal
   3752..4340    -  misc_feature   WPRE: woodchuck hepatitis virus posttranscriptional regulatory element
   4340..4364    -  misc_feature   MCS (fragment): pBluescript multiple cloning site
   4365..5663    -  CDS            FLPo: nuclear-targeted site-specific recombinase FLPo is a mouse codon-optimized fusion between the SV40 nuclear localization signal and a thermostable version of the Saccharomyces cerevisiae site-specific recombinase FLP. Recombination occurs at FRT sequences.
