[The description below was written by a language model from this plasmid's Addgene catalogue record and pLannotate feature annotations shown in this document.]
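Description:
AiP1233 - pAAV-AiE0128h-minBG-FlpO-WPRE-HGHpA is an AAV transfer plasmid of 5,839 nt built on a pAAV2 backbone, intended for packaging a recombinant AAV genome that delivers a recombinase to defined brain cell populations. In bacteria it is maintained through a high-copy ColE1/pUC-type origin and selected with ampicillin via the β-lactamase gene and its native promoter. The backbone also carries an f1/M13 phage origin and short remnants of pBR322 rop and bom sequences. AAV2 inverted terminal repeats flank the expression cassette and supply the cis signals for genome replication and encapsidation. One ITR is annotated in full, while the other is detected only as two short fragments, so the annotation does not establish whether that repeat is intact.

The payload is FlpO, a mouse codon-optimized, thermostable Flp recombinase fused to an SV40 nuclear localization signal, which recombines DNA at FRT sites. According to the catalogue fields, it is driven by the minBG minimal promoter coupled to the AiE0128h enhancer, which is meant to restrict expression to specific brain cell types. The record does not say which population it targets. Neither the enhancer nor the minimal promoter is annotated in the feature tables, although an unannotated stretch between the fragmentary ITR and the FlpO coding sequence is where they would be expected to sit. Downstream, a WPRE boosts transcript stability and expression, and a human growth hormone polyadenylation signal terminates the message. The two feature tables, from the depositor and repository sequences, describe the same construct in opposite orientations. Such a vector is typically used to activate or invert Flp-dependent reporter or effector cassettes in enhancer-defined cells, giving genetic access to cortical cell types.
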