Addgene plasmid #230597: AiP1233 - pAAV-AiE0128h-minBG-FlpO-WPRE-HGHpA
Purpose: AiE0128h is an enhancer sequence, designed to drive AAV-mediated transgene expression in specific populations of brain cells
Depositing lab: Allen Institute for Brain Science & Bosiljka Tasic. Publication: A suite of enhancer AAVs and transgenic mouse lines for genetic access to cortical cell types (preprint). Ben-Simon Y, Hooper M, Narayan S, Daigle T, Dwivedi D, Way SW, Oster A, Stafford DA, Mich JK, Taormina MJ, Martinez RA, Opitz-Araya X, Roth JR, Allen S, Ayala A, Bakken TE, Barcelli T, Barta S, Bendrick J, Bertagnolli D, Bowlus J, Boyer G, Brouner K, Casian B, Casper T, Chakka AB, Chakrabarty R, Chance RK, Chavan S, Departee M, Donadio N, Dotson N, Egdorf T, Gabitto M, Garcia J, Gary A, Gasperini M, Goldy J, Gore BB, Graybuck L, Greisman N, Haeseleer F, Halterman C, Helback O, Hockemeyer D, Huang C, Huff S, Hunker A, Johansen N, Juneau Z, Kalmbach B, Khem S, Kussick E, Kutsal R, Larsen R, Lee C, Lee AY, Leibly M, Lenz GH, Liang E, Lusk N, Malone J, Mollenkopf T, Morin E, Newman D, Ng L, Ngo K, Omstead V, Oyama A, Pham T, Pom CA, Potekhina L, Ransford S, Rette D, Rimorin C, Rocha D, Ruiz A, Sanchez REA, Sedeno-Cortes A, Sevigny JP, Shapovalova N, Shulga L, Sigler AR, Siverts LA, Somasundaram S, Stewart K, Szelenyi E, Tieu M, Trader C, van Velthoven CTJ, Walker M, Weed N, Wirthlin M, Wood T, Wynalda B, Yao Z, Zhou T, Ariza J, Dee N, Reding M, Ronellenfitch K, Mufti S, Sunkin SM, Smith KA, Esposito L, Waters J, Thyagarajan B, Yao S, Lein ES, Zeng H, Levi BP, Ngai J, Ting J, Tasic B. bioRxiv [Preprint]. 2024 Sep 26:2024.06.10.597244. doi: 10.1101/2024.06.10.597244. PubMed 38915722.
Backbone
  Vector backbone: pAAV2
  Vector type: AAV
Growth in bacteria
  Bacterial resistance: Ampicillin, 100 μg/mL
  Growth temperature: 37°C
  Growth strain: NEB Stable
  Copy number: High Copy
Gene/Insert
  Gene/Insert name: FlpO
  Species: Synthetic
  Promoter: minBG
  Cloning method: Restriction Enzyme; 5′ cloning site MluI (unknown if destroyed); 3′ cloning site AflII (unknown if destroyed)
Terms and licenses: Academic/Nonprofit Terms; Industry Terms: Not Available to Industry
How to cite: AiP1233 - pAAV-AiE0128h-minBG-FlpO-WPRE-HGHpA was a gift from Allen Institute for Brain Science & Bosiljka Tasic (Addgene plasmid # 230597)
